>Addgene plasmid #106808 | gh138 | addgene full sequence | sequence record 221333 | Addgene Assembled Full Sequence
CTAAATTGTAAGCGTTAATATTTTGTTAAAATTCGCGTTAAATTTTTGTTAAATCAGCTCATTTTTTAAC
CAATAGGCCGAAATCGGCAAAATCCCTTATAAATCAAAAGAATAGACCGAGATAGGGTTGAGTGGCCGCT
ACAGGGCGCTCCCATTCGCCATTCAGGCTGCGCAACTGTTGGGAAGGGCGTTTCGGTGCGGGCCTCTTCG
CTATTACGCCAGCTGGCGAAAGGGGGATGTGCTGCAAGGCGATTAAGTTGGGTAACGCCAGGGTTTTCCC
AGTCACGACGTTGTAAAACGACGGCCAGTGAGCGCGACGTAATACGACTCACTATAGGGCGAATTGGCGG
AAGGCCGTCAAGGCCACGTGTCTTGTCCAGAGCTCGATATCGAATTCGAGGGCCTATTTCCCATGATTCC
TTCATATTTGCATATACGATACAAGGCTGTTAGAGAGATAATTGGAATTAATTTGACTGTAAACACAAAG
ATATTAGTACAAAATACGTGACGTAGAAAGTAATAATTTCTTGGGTAGTTTGCAGTTTTAAAATTATGTT
TTAAAATGGACTATCATATGCTTACCGTAACTTGAAAGTATTTCGATTTCTTGGCTTTATATATCTTGTG
GAAAGGACGAAACACCGCAGCTACCAGTAATAATACGGTTTTAGAGCTAGAAATAGCAAGTTAAAATAAG
GCTAGTCCGTTATCAACTTGAAAAAGTGGCACCGAGTCGGTGCTTTTTTTGGTACCTGGAGCACAAGACT
GGCCTCATGGGCCTTCCGCTCACTGCCCGCTTTCCAGTCGGGAAACCTGTCGTGCCAGCTGCATTAACAT
GGTCATAGCTGTTTCCTTGCGTATTGGGCGCTCTCCGCTTCCTCGCTCACTGACTCGCTGCGCTCGGTCG
TTCGGGTAAAGCCTGGGGTGCCTAATGAGCAAAAGGCCAGCAAAAGGCCAGGAACCGTAAAAAGGCCGCG
TTGCTGGCGTTTTTCCATAGGCTCCGCCCCCCTGACGAGCATCACAAAAATCGACGCTCAAGTCAGAGGT
GGCGAAACCCGACAGGACTATAAAGATACCAGGCGTTTCCCCCTGGAAGCTCCCTCGTGCGCTCTCCTGT
TCCGACCCTGCCGCTTACCGGATACCTGTCCGCCTTTCTCCCTTCGGGAAGCGTGGCGCTTTCTCATAGC
TCACGCTGTAGGTATCTCAGTTCGGTGTAGGTCGTTCGCTCCAAGCTGGGCTGTGTGCACGAACCCCCCG
TTCAGCCCGACCGCTGCGCCTTATCCGGTAACTATCGTCTTGAGTCCAACCCGGTAAGACACGACTTATC
GCCACTGGCAGCAGCCACTGGTAACAGGATTAGCAGAGCGAGGTATGTAGGCGGTGCTACAGAGTTCTTG
AAGTGGTGGCCTAACTACGGCTACACTAGAAGAACAGTATTTGGTATCTGCGCTCTGCTGAAGCCAGTTA
CCTTCGGAAAAAGAGTTGGTAGCTCTTGATCCGGCAAACAAACCACCGCTGGTAGCGGTGGTTTTTTTGT
TTGCAAGCAGCAGATTACGCGCAGAAAAAAAGGATCTCAAGAAGATCCTTTGATCTTTTCTACGGGGTCT
GACGCTCAGTGGAACGAAAACTCACGTTAAGGGATTTTGGTCATGAGATTATCAAAAAGGATCTTCACCT
AGATCCTTTTAAATTAAAAATGAAGTTTTAAATCAATCTAAAGTATATATGAGTAAACTTGGTCTGACAG
TTACCAATGCTTAATCAGTGAGGCACCTATCTCAGCGATCTGTCTATTTCGTTCATCCATAGTTGCCTGA
CTCCCCGTCGTGTAGATAACTACGATACGGGAGGGCTTACCATCTGGCCCCAGTGCTGCAATGATACCGC
GAGAACCACGCTCACCGGCTCCAGATTTATCAGCAATAAACCAGCCAGCCGGAAGGGCCGAGCGCAGAAG
TGGTCCTGCAACTTTATCCGCCTCCATCCAGTCTATTAATTGTTGCCGGGAAGCTAGAGTAAGTAGTTCG
CCAGTTAATAGTTTGCGCAACGTTGTTGCCATTGCTACAGGCATCGTGGTGTCACGCTCGTCGTTTGGTA
TGGCTTCATTCAGCTCCGGTTCCCAACGATCAAGGCGAGTTACATGATCCCCCATGTTGTGCAAAAAAGC
GGTTAGCTCCTTCGGTCCTCCGATCGTTGTCAGAAGTAAGTTGGCCGCAGTGTTATCACTCATGGTTATG
GCAGCACTGCATAATTCTCTTACTGTCATGCCATCCGTAAGATGCTTTTCTGTGACTGGTGAGTACTCAA
CCAAGTCATTCTGAGAATAGTGTATGCGGCGACCGAGTTGCTCTTGCCCGGCGTCAATACGGGATAATAC
CGCGCCACATAGCAGAACTTTAAAAGTGCTCATCATTGGAAAACGTTCTTCGGGGCGAAAACTCTCAAGG
ATCTTACCGCTGTTGAGATCCAGTTCGATGTAACCCACTCGTGCACCCAACTGATCTTCAGCATCTTTTA
CTTTCACCAGCGTTTCTGGGTGAGCAAAAACAGGAAGGCAAAATGCCGCAAAAAAGGGAATAAGGGCGAC
ACGGAAATGTTGAATACTCATACTCTTCCTTTTTCAATATTATTGAAGCATTTATCAGGGTTATTGTCTC
ATGAGCGGATACATATTTGAATGTATTTAGAAAAATAAACAAATAGGGGTTCCGCGCACATTTCCCCGAA
AAGTGCCAC
Features (pLannotate 1.2.2; 10 found; start..end, strand, type, name):
      3..134     -  rep_origin     M13 ori (fragment): M13 bacteriophage origin of replication; arrow indicates direction of (+) strand synthesis
    155..311     -  CDS            lacZα (fragment): LacZα fragment of β-galactosidase; lacZ fragment
    320..338     +  promoter       T7 promoter: promoter for bacteriophage T7 RNA polymerase
    398..638     +  promoter       U6 promoter: RNA polymerase III promoter for human U6 snRNA
    668..743     +  misc_RNA       gRNA scaffold: guide RNA scaffold for the Streptococcus pyogenes CRISPR/Cas9 system
    790..837     -  CDS            lacI (fragment): lac repressor; lacI; The lac repressor binds to the lac operator to inhibit transcription in E. coli. This inhibition can be relieved by adding lactose or isopropyl-β-D-thiogalactopyranoside (IPTG).
    874..914     -  rep_origin     RSF ori (fragment): Plasmids containing the RSF 1030 origin of replication can be propagated in E. coli cells that contain additional plasmids with compatible origins.
    992..1580    -  rep_origin     ori: high-copy-number ColE1/pMB1/pBR322/pUC origin of replication
   1751..2611    -  CDS            AmpR: β-lactamase; bla; confers resistance to ampicillin, carbenicillin, and related antibiotics
   2612..2716    -  promoter       AmpR promoter: bla
