[The description below was written by a language model from this plasmid's Addgene catalogue record and pLannotate feature annotations shown in this document.]
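Description:
gh138 is a small mammalian-expression guide RNA plasmid, about 2.7 kb, built on the EPB104 backbone and designed to produce a single gRNA directed against human EXTL2 (also known as EXTR2), a glycosyltransferase gene. It is maintained in E. coli as a high-copy plasmid through a ColE1/pUC-type origin of replication and is selected with ampicillin via a β-lactamase gene driven by its native bla promoter. The plasmid carries no mammalian selection marker or reporter in the annotated features, and no Cas9 coding sequence, so the nuclease must be supplied separately.

The functional cassette consists of a human U6 promoter, an RNA polymerase III promoter suited to expressing short, uncapped RNAs, followed by a short gap that accommodates the 20-nucleotide EXTL2 targeting spacer and then the Streptococcus pyogenes Cas9 gRNA scaffold. Transcription yields a chimeric single guide RNA that directs SpCas9 to the EXTL2 locus. A T7 promoter lies just upstream of the U6 element and serves as a sequencing primer site according to the record. The remaining annotations (partial M13 origin, lacZα, lacI and RSF origin fragments) are short remnants of the parental cloning vector rather than functional elements. The insert was introduced by restriction cloning, although the specific sites used are not recorded.

The construct belongs to a validated gRNA library covering the human glycosyltransferase genome, and is intended for co-delivery with Cas9 into human cells to disrupt EXTL2 in studies of glycosylation.
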