Addgene plasmid #106808: gh138
Purpose: expression of gRNA targeting EXTL2
Depositing lab: Eric-Paul Bennett. Depositing organization: University of Copenhagen. Publication: A validated gRNA library for CRISPR/Cas9 targeting of the human glycosyltransferase genome. Narimatsu Y, Joshi HJ, Zhang Y, Gomes C, Chen YH, Lorenzetti F, Furukawa S, Schjoldager K, Hansen L, Clausen H, Bennett EP, Wandall HH. Glycobiology. 2018 Jan 5. pii: 4791732. doi: 10.1093/glycob/cwx101. PubMed 29315387.
Backbone
  Vector backbone: EPB104
  Backbone manufacturer: Eric-Paul Bennett (Addgene plasmid # 68369)
  Backbone size w/o insert (bp): 2376
  Vector type: Mammalian Expression
Growth in bacteria
  Bacterial resistance: Ampicillin, 100 μg/mL
  Growth temperature: 37°C
  Growth strain: DH5alpha
  Copy number: High Copy
Gene/Insert
  Gene/Insert name: EXTL2
  gRNA/shRNA sequence: CAGCTACCAGTAATAATACG
  Species: H. sapiens (human)
  Entrez Gene: EXTL2 (a.k.a. EXTR2)
  Cloning method: Restriction Enzyme; 5′ cloning site unknown (unknown if destroyed); 3′ cloning site unknown (unknown if destroyed)
  Sequencing primers: 5′ T7NP
Terms and licenses: Academic/Nonprofit Terms; Industry Terms: Not Available to Industry
How to cite: gh138 was a gift from Eric-Paul Bennett (Addgene plasmid # 106808 ; http://n2t.net/addgene:106808 ; RRID:Addgene_106808)
