>Addgene plasmid #106808 | gh138 | addgene partial sequence | sequence record 221334 | hU6-F 5'-GAGGGCCTATTTCCCATGATT-3'
GGAATTAATTTGACTGTAAACACAAAGATATTAGTACAAAATACGTGACGTAGAAAGTAATAATTTCTTG
GGTAGTTTGCAGTTTTAAAATTATGTTTTAAAATGGACTATCATATGCTTACCGTAACTTGAAAGTATTT
CGATTTCTTGGCTTTATATATCTTGTGGAAAGGACGAAACACCGCAGCTACCAGTAATAATACGGTTTTA
GAGCTAGAAATAGCAAGTTAAAATAAGGCTAGTCCGTTATCAACTTGAAAAAGTGGCACCGAGTCGGTGC
TTTTTTTGGTACCTGGAGCACAAGACTGGCCTCATGGGCCTTCCGCTCACTGCCCGCTTTCCAGTCGGGA
AACCTGTCGTGCCAGCTGCATTAACATGGTCATAGCTGTTTCCTTGCGTATTGGGCGCTCTCCGCTTCCT
CGCTCACTGACTCGCTGCGCTCGGTCGTTCGGGTAAAGCCTGGGGTGCCTAATGAGCAAAAGGCCAGCAA
AAGGCCAGGAACCGTAAAAAGGCCGCGTTGCTGGCGTTTTTCCATAGGCTCCGCCCCCCTGACGAGCATC
ACAAAAATCGACGCTCAAGTCAGAGGTGGCGAAACCCGACAGGACTATAAAGATACCAGGCGTTTCCCCC
TGGAAGCTCCCTCGTGCGCTCTCCTGTTCCGACCCTGCCGCTTACCGGATACCTGTCCGCCTTTCTCCCT
TCGGGAAGCGTGGCGCTTTCTCATAGCTCACGCTGTAGGTATCTCAGTTCGGTGTAGGTCGTTCGCTCCA
AGCTGGGCTGTGTGCACGAACCCCCCGTTCAGCCCGACCGCTGCGCCTTATCCGGTAACTATCGTCTTGA
GTCCAACCCGGTAAGACACGACTTATCGCCACTGGCAGCAGCCACTGGTAACAGGATTAGCAGA
